Addgene plasmid #74813: pGWB419
Purpose: (Empty Backbone) Gateway cloning compatible binary vector for C-terminal fusion with 10xMyc (no promoter).
Depositing lab: Tsuyoshi Nakagawa. Depositing organization: Shimane University. Publication: Improved Gateway binary vectors: high-performance vectors for creation of fusion constructs in transgenic analysis of plants. Nakagawa T, Suzuki T, Murata S, Nakamura S, Hino T, Maeo K, Tabata R, Kawai T, Tanaka K, Niwa Y, Watanabe Y, Nakamura K, Kimura T, Ishiguro S. Biosci Biotechnol Biochem. 2007 Aug;71(8):2095-100. Epub 2007 Aug 7. 10.1271/bbb.70216 PubMed 17690442.
Backbone
  Vector backbone: pPZP221
  Backbone manufacturer: Hajdukiewicz P., Svab Z. and Maliga P.
  Backbone size (bp): 8500
  Modifications to backbone: gentamycin-resistant marker was removed and kanamycin-resistant marker (NOS promoter:NPTII:NOS terminator) was inserted.
  Vector type: Plant Expression
  Selectable markers: Kanamycin
Growth in bacteria
  Bacterial resistance: Chloramphenicol and Spectinomycin, 25 & 50 μg/mL
  Growth temperature: 37°C
  Growth strain: ccdB Survival
  Copy number: High Copy
Gene/Insert
  Cloning method: Gateway Cloning
Terms and licenses: Academic/Nonprofit Terms; Industry Terms: Not Available to Industry
How to cite: pGWB419 was a gift from Tsuyoshi Nakagawa (Addgene plasmid # 74813 ; http://n2t.net/addgene:74813 ; RRID:Addgene_74813)
