[The description below was written by a language model from this plasmid's Addgene catalogue record and pLannotate feature annotations shown in this document.]
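Description:
pGWB419 is an empty Gateway destination vector of the binary type used for Agrobacterium-mediated plant transformation, built on the pPZP221 backbone. It has two replication systems. A ColE1/pBR322-type origin with the bom mobilisation region supports high-copy maintenance in E. coli, while the pVS1 oriV with its RepA replication and StaA stability genes supports maintenance in Agrobacterium. Bacterial selection for the backbone is by spectinomycin through the aadA gene. Only a short remnant of the original gentamicin resistance gene is annotated, which fits the recorded removal of that marker.

Between the nopaline-type right and left T-DNA borders lie two units. The first is the Gateway cassette, in which attR1 and attR2 flank a chloramphenicol resistance gene and the ccdB toxin gene. The unrecombined plasmid must therefore be grown in a ccdB-tolerant strain and can be co-selected with chloramphenicol. An LR reaction with an entry clone replaces this cassette with the sequence of interest, and ccdB counter-selects against unrecombined vector. Immediately downstream of attR2 is a tandem Myc epitope array followed by a NOS terminator, so an inserted open reading frame lacking a stop codon is fused at its C-terminus to the tag. The catalogue describes this as 10xMyc, whereas the annotation software matched it as a fragment of a 13xMyc reference. No promoter precedes attR1, so the user must supply one within the entry clone, typically a native promoter plus coding region.

The second unit is the plant selection marker, a NOS promoter:NPTII:NOS terminator cassette conferring kanamycin resistance on transformed plants. The vector is intended for producing Myc-tagged fusion proteins in transgenic plants for detection or immunoprecipitation.
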