Features (pLannotate 1.2.2; 30 found; start..end, strand, type, name):
     54..78      -  misc_feature   RB T-DNA repeat: right border repeat from nopaline C58 T-DNA
    144..298     -  CDS            lacZα (fragment): LacZα fragment of β-galactosidase; lacZ fragment
    323..447     +  protein_bind   attR1: mutant version of attR; recombination site for the Gateway® LR reaction LR Clonase™
    484..514     +  promoter       lac UV5 promoter: E. coli lac promoter with an "up" mutation
    539..567     +  promoter       cat promoter (fragment): promoter of the E. coli cat gene encoding chloramphenicol acetyltransferase
    568..1227    +  CDS            CmR: chloramphenicol acetyltransferase; cat; confers resistance to chloramphenicol
   1406..1564    +  CDS            ccdA (fragment): CCDA_ECO57 - Also known as H, letA. Experimental evidence at protein level: Swiss-Prot protein existence level 1. Antitoxin component of a type II toxin-antitoxin (TA) system which inhibits the post-segregational killing (PSK) of plasmid-free cells, also referred to as a plasmid addiction system. Binds to and blocks the activity of CcdB; will also remove bound CcdB protein from the CcdB-GyrA complex by forming a CcdA-CcdB complex, a process termed rejuvenation. Functions as a transcriptional corepressor for the ccdAB operon, repression also requires CcdB (By similarity). From Escherichia coli
   1569..1871    +  CDS            ccdB: CCDB_ECOLI - Also known as G, letB, letD. Experimental evidence at protein level: Swiss-Prot protein existence level 1. Toxic component of a type II toxin-antitoxin (TA) system, functioning in plasmid maintainence. Responsible for the post- segregational killing (PSK) of plasmid-free cells, also referred to as a plasmid addiction system. Half-life of over 2 hours. Cell killing by CcdB is accompanied by filamentation, defects in chromosome and plasmid segregation, defects in cell division, formation of anucleate cells, decreased DNA synthesis and plasmid loss. Interferes with the activity of DN
   1915..2039    -  protein_bind   attR2: mutant version of attR; recombination site for the Gateway® LR reaction LR Clonase™
   2065..2452    +  CDS            13xMyc (fragment): 13 tandem Myc epitope tags
   2473..2725    +  terminator     NOS terminator: nopaline synthase terminator and poly(A) signal
   2781..2803    -  protein_bind   lac operator (fragment): The lac repressor binds to the lac operator to inhibit transcription in E. coli. This inhibition can be relieved by adding lactose or isopropyl-β-D-thiogalactopyranoside (IPTG). lac repressor encoded by lacI
   2807..2837    -  promoter       lac promoter: promoter for the E. coli lac operon
   2852..2873    -  protein_bind   CAP binding site: CAP binding activates transcription in the presence of cAMP. E. coli catabolite activator protein
   2907..3159    -  terminator     NOS terminator: nopaline synthase terminator and poly(A) signal
   3166..3372    -  CDS            ocd (fragment): OCD_AGRFC - Experimental evidence at protein level: Swiss-Prot protein existence level 1. Catalyzes the conversion of L-ornithine into L-proline with release of ammonia. Is involved in the utilization of nopaline, a catabolic pathway that proceeds through L-arginine and L-ornithine to L-proline. Nopaline is a predominant opine in plant cells transformed with Ti plasmid pTiC58. From Agrobacterium fabrum (strain C58 / ATCC 33970) (Agrobacterium tumefaciens (strain C58)).
   3379..3528    -  CDS            ble (fragment): BLE_KLEPN - Experimental evidence at protein level: Swiss-Prot protein existence level 1. Binding protein with a strong affinity to the bleomycin family of antibiotics. Binds to CL990; an antimitotic-antibiotic compound. From Klebsiella pneumoniae.
   3549..4343    -  CDS            NeoR/KanR: aminoglycoside phosphotransferase from Tn5; aph(3')-II (or nptII); confers resistance to neomycin, kanamycin, and G418 (Geneticin®)
   4364..4547    -  promoter       NOS promoter: nopaline synthase promoter NOS promoter
   4753..4777    -  misc_feature   LB T-DNA repeat: left border repeat from nopaline C58 T-DNA
   5036..5059    +  promoter       Pc promoter (fragment): intI1 (promoter lies within the coding sequence); class 1 integron promoter
   5235..5291    +  CDS            GmR (fragment): gentamycin acetyltransferase; aacC1; confers resistance to gentamycin
   5302..6089    +  CDS            SmR (fragment): aminoglycoside adenylyltransferase (Murphy, 1985); aadA; confers resistance to spectinomycin and streptomycin
   6335..6923    +  rep_origin     ori: high-copy-number ColE1/pMB1/pBR322/pUC origin of replication
   7109..7249    -  misc_feature   bom: basis of mobility region from pBR322
   7351..7390    -  CDS            rop (fragment): Rop protein, which maintains plasmids at low copy number; rop
   7593..7787    -  rep_origin     pVS1 oriV: origin of replication for the Pseudomonas plasmid pVS1 (Heeb et al., 2000)
   7853..8926    -  CDS            pVS1 RepA: replication protein from the Pseudomonas plasmid pVS1 (Heeb et al., 2000)
   9355..9984    -  CDS            pVS1 StaA: stability protein from the Pseudomonas plasmid pVS1 (Heeb et al., 2000)
  10544..10945   -  CDS            Y4CG_SINFN (fragment): Protein inferred from homology: Swiss-Prot protein existence level 3. From Sinorhizobium fredii (strain NBRC 101917 / NGR234).
>Addgene plasmid #74813 | pGWB419 | depositor full sequence | sequence record 141493 | pGWB419 sequence 11231 bps
TTTCACGCCCTTTTAAATATCCGATTATTCTAATAAACGCTCTTTTCTCTTAGGTTTACCCGCCAATATA
TCCTGTCAAACACTGATAGTTTAAACTGAAGGCGGGAAACGACAATCTGATCCAAGCTCAAGCTGCTCTA
GCATTCGCCATTCAGGCTGCGCAACTGTTGGGAAGGGCGATCGGTGCGGGCCTCTTCGCTATTACGCCAG
CTGGCGAAAGGGGGATGTGCTGCAAGGCGATTAAGTTGGGTAACGCCAGGGTTTTCCCAGTCACGACGTT
GTAAAACGACGGCCAGTGCCAAGCTTGGGTCTAGAGTTATCAACAAGTTTGTACAAAAAAGCTGAACGAG
AAACGTAAAATGATATAAATATCAATATATTAAATTAGATTTTGCATAAAAAACAGACTACATAATACTG
TAAAACACAACATATCCAGTCACTATGGCGGCCCCTCGAGGGGCCGCATTAGGCACCCCAGGCTTTACAC
TTTATGCTTCCGGCTCGTATAATGTGTGGATTTTGAGTTAGGATCCGGCGAGATTTTCAGGAGCTAAGGA
AGCTAAAATGGAGAAAAAAATCACTGGATATACCACCGTTGATATATCCCAATGGCATCGTAAAGAACAT
TTTGAGGCATTTCAGTCAGTTGCTCAATGTACCTATAACCAGACCGTTCAGCTGGATATTACGGCCTTTT
TAAAGACCGTAAAGAAAAATAAGCACAAGTTTTATCCGGCCTTTATTCACATTCTTGCCCGCCTGATGAA
TGCTCATCCGGAATTCCGTATGGCAATGAAAGACGGTGAGCTGGTGATATGGGATAGTGTTCACCCTTGT
TACACCGTTTTCCATGAGCAAACTGAAACGTTTTCATCGCTCTGGAGTGAATACCACGACGATTTCCGGC
AGTTTCTACACATATATTCGCAAGATGTGGCGTGTTACGGTGAAAACCTGGCCTATTTCCCTAAAGGGTT
TATTGAGAATATGTTTTTCGTCTCAGCCAATCCCTGGGTGAGTTTCACCAGTTTTGATTTAAACGTGGCC
AATATGGACAACTTCTTCGCCCCCGTTTTCACCATGGGCAAATATTATACGCAAGGCGACAAGGTGCTGA
TGCCGCTGGCGATTCAGGTTCATCATGCCGTCTGTGATGGCTTCCATGTCGGCAGAATGCTTAATGAATT
ACAACAGTACTGCGATGAGTGGCAGGGCGGGGCGTAAAGATCTGGATCCGGCTTACTAAAAGCCAGATAA
CAGTATGCGTATTTGCGCGCTGATTTTTGCGGTATAAGAATATATACTGATATGTATACCCGAAGTATGT
CAAAAAGAGGTGTGCTATGAAGCAGCGTATTACAGTGACAGTTGACAGCGACAGCTATCAGTTGCTCAAG
GCATATATGATGTCAATATCTCCGGTCTGGTAAGCACAACCATGCAGAATGAAGCCCGTCGTCTGCGTGC
CGAACGCTGGAAAGCGGAAAATCAGGAAGGGATGGCTGAGGTCGCCCGGTTTATTGAAATGAACGGCTCT
TTTGCTGACGAGAACAGGGACTGGTGAAATGCAGTTTAAGGTTTACACCTATAAAAGAGAGAGCCGTTAT
CGTCTGTTTGTGGATGTACAGAGTGATATTATTGACACGCCCGGGCGACGGATGGTGATCCCCCTGGCCA
GTGCACGTCTGCTGTCAGATAAAGTCTCCCGTGAACTTTACCCGGTGGTGCATATCGGGGATGAAAGCTG
GCGCATGATGACCACCGATATGGCCAGTGTGCCGGTCTCCGTTATCGGGGAAGAAGTGGCTGATCTCAGC
CACCGCGAAAATGACATCAAAAACGCCATTAACCTGATGTTCTGGGGAATATAAATGTCAGGCTCCCTTA
TACACAGCCAGTCTGCAGGTCGACCATAGTGACTGGATATGTTGTGTTTTACAGTATTATGTAGTCTGTT
TTTTATGCAAAATCTAATTTAATATATTGATATTTATATCATTTTACGTTTCTCGTTCAGCTTTCTTGTA
CAAAGTGGTTGATAACAGCGGGTTAATTAACGGTGAACAAAAGCTAATCTCCGAGGAAGACTTGAACGGT
GAACAAAAATTAATCTCAGAAGAAGACTTGAACGGACTCGACGGTGAACAAAAGTTGATTTCTGAAGAAG
ATTTGAACGGTGAACAAAAGCTAATCTCCGAGGAAGACTTGAACGGTGAACAAAAATTAATCTCAGAAGA
AGACTTGAACGGACTCGACGGTGAACAAAAGTTGATTTCTGAAGAAGATTTGAACGGTGAACAAAAGCTA
ATCTCCGAGGAAGACTTGAACGGTGAACAAAAATTAATCTCAGAAGAAGACTTGAACGGACTCGACGGTG
AACAAAAGTTGATTTCTGAAGAAGATTTGAACGGTGAACAAAAGCTAATCTCCGAGGAAGACTTGAACGG
TGCTTAGAGCTCGAATTTCCCCGATCGTTCAAACATTTGGCAATAAAGTTTCTTAAGATTGAATCCTGTT
GCCGGTCTTGCGATGATTATCATATAATTTCTGTTGAATTACGTTAAGCATGTAATAATTAACATGTAAT
GCATGACGTTATTTATGAGATGGGTTTTTATGATTAGAGTCCCGCAATTATACATTTAATACGCGATAGA
AAACAAAATATAGCGCGCAAACTAGGATAAATTATCGCGCGCGGTGTCATCTATGTTACTAGATCGGGAA
TTGGTTCCGGAACCAATTCGTAATCATGGTCATAGCTGTTTCCTGTGTGAAATTGTTATCCGCTCACAAT
TCCACACAACATACGAGCCGGAAGCATAAAGTGTAAAGCCTGGGGTGCCTAATGAGTGAGCTAACTCACA
TTAGGCTGAATTAGGCGCGCCTATTTCTGAATTCCCGATCTAGTAACATAGATGACACCGCGCGCGATAA
TTTATCCTAGTTTGCGCGCTATATTTTGTTTTCTATCGCGTATTAAATGTATAATTGCGGGACTCTAATC
ATAAAAACCCATCTCATAAATAACGTCATGCATTACATGTTAATTATTACATGCTTAACGTAATTCAACA
GAAATTATATGATAATCATCGCAAGACCGGCAACAGGATTCAATCTTAAGAAACTTTATTGCCAAATGTT
TGAACGATCGGGGATCATCCGGGTCTGTGGCGGGAACTCCACGAAAATATCCGAACGCAGCAAGATATCG
CGGTGCATCTCGGTCTTGCCTGGGCAGTCGCCGCCGACGCCGTTGATGTGGACGCCGGGCCCGATCATAT
TGTCGCTCAGGATCGTGGCGTTGTGCTTGTCGGCCGTTGCTGTCGTAATGATATCGGCACCTTCGACCGC
CTGTTCCGCAGAGATCCCGTGGGCGAAGAACTCCAGCATGAGATCCCCGCGCTGGAGGATCATCCAGCCG
GCGTCCCGGAAAACGATTCCGAAGCCCAACCTTTCATAGAAGGCGGCGGTGGAATCGAAATCTCGTGATG
GCAGGTTGGGCGTCGCTTGGTCGGTCATTTCGAACCCCAGAGTCCCGCTCAGAAGAACTCGTCAAGAAGG
CGATAGAAGGCGATGCGCTGCGAATCGGGAGCGGCGATACCGTAAAGCACGAGGAAGCGGTCAGCCCATT
CGCCGCCAAGCTCTTCAGCAATATCACGGGTAGCCAACGCTATGTCCTGATAGCGGTCCGCCACACCCAG
CCGGCCACAGTCGATGAATCCAGAAAAGCGGCCATTTTCCACCATGATATTCGGCAAGCAGGCATCGCCA
TGGGTCACGACGAGATCATCGCCGTCGGGCATGCGCGCCTTGAGCCTGGCGAACAGTTCGGCTGGCGCGA
GCCCCTGATGCTCTTCGTCCAGATCATCCTGATCGACAAGACCGGCTTCCATCCGAGTACGTGCTCGCTC
GATGCGATGTTTCGCTTGGTGGTCGAATGGGCAGGTAGCCGGATCAAGCGTATGCAGCCGCCGCATTGCA
TCAGCCATGATGGATACTTTCTCGGCAGGAGCAAGGTGAGATGACAGGAGATCCTGCCCCGGCACTTCGC
CCAATAGCAGCCAGTCCCTTCCCGCTTCAGTGACAACGTCGAGCACAGCTGCGCAAGGAACGCCCGTCGT
GGCCAGCCACGATAGCCGCGCTGCCTCGTCCTGCAGTTCATTCAGGGCACCGGACAGGTCGGTCTTGACA
AAAAGAACCGGGCGCCCCTGCGCTGACAGCCGGAACACGGCGGCATCAGAGCAGCCGATTGTCTGTTGTG
CCCAGTCATAGCCGAATAGCCTCTCCACCCAAGCGGCCGGAGAACCTGCGTGCAATCCATCTTGTTCAAT
CATGCGAAACGATCCAGATCCGGTGCAGATTATTTGGATTGAGAGTGAATATGAGACTCTAATTGGATAC
CGAGGGGAATTTATGGAACGTCAGTGGAGCATTTTTGACAAGAAATATTTGCTAGCTGATAGTGACCTTA
GGCGACTTTTGAACGCGCAATAATGGTTTCTGACGTATGTGCTTAGCTCATTAAACTCCAGAAACCCGCG
GCTGAGTGGCTCCTTCAACGTTGCGGTTCTGTCAGTTCCAAACGTAAAACGGCTTGTCCCGCGTCATCGG
CGGGGGTCATAACGTGACTCCCTTAATTCTCCGCTCATGATGAATTCAGAAATAAATTCAGCCTAATTCG
GCGTTAATTCAGTACATTAAAAACGTCCGCAATGTGTTATTAAGTTGTCTAAGCGTCAATTTGTTTACAC
CACAATATATCCTGCCACCAGCCAGCCAACAGCTCCCCGACCGGCAGCTCGGCACAAAATCACCACTCGA
TACAGGCAGCCCATCAGTCCGGGACGGCGTCAGCGGGAGAGCCGTTGTAAGGCGGCAGACTTTGCTCATG
TTACCGATGCTATTCGGAAGAACGGCAACTAAGCTGCCGGGTTTGAAACACGGATGATCTCGCGGAGGGT
AGCATGTTGATTGTAACGATGACAGAGCGTTGCTGCCTGTGATCAATTCGGGCACGAACCCAGTGGACAT
AAGCCTGTTCGGTTCGTAAGCTGTAATGCAAGTAGCGTATGCGCTCACGCAACTGGTCCAGAACCTTGAC
CGAACGCAGCGGTGGTAACGGCGCAGTGGCGGTTTTCATGGCTTGTTATGACTGTTTTTTTGGGGTACAG
TCTATGCCTCGGGCATCCAAGCAGCAAGCGCGTTACGCCGTGGGTCGATGTTTGATGTTATGGAGCAGCA
ACGATGTTACGCAGCAGGGCAGTCGCCCTAAAACAAAGTTAAACATCATGGGGGAAGCGGTGATCGCCGA
AGTATCGACTCAACTATCAGAGGTAGTTGGCGTCATCGAGCGCCATCTCGAACCGACGTTGCTGGCCGTA
CATTTGTACGGCTCCGCAGTGGATGGCGGCCTGAAGCCACACAGTGATATTGATTTGCTGGTTACGGTGA
CCGTAAGGCTTGATGAAACAACGCGGCGAGCTTTGATCAACGACCTTTTGGAAACTTCGGCTTCCCCTGG
AGAGAGCGAGATTCTCCGCGCTGTAGAAGTCACCATTGTTGTGCACGACGACATCATTCCGTGGCGTTAT
CCAGCTAAGCGCGAACTGCAATTTGGAGAATGGCAGCGCAATGACATTCTTGCAGGTATCTTCGAGCCAG
CCACGATCGACATTGATCTGGCTATCTTGCTGACAAAAGCAAGAGAACATAGCGTTGCCTTGGTAGGTCC
AGCGGCGGAGGAACTCTTTGATCCGGTTCCTGAACAGGATCTATTTGAGGCGCTAAATGAAACCTTAACG
CTATGGAACTCGCCGCCCGACTGGGCTGGCGATGAGCGAAATGTAGTGCTTACGTTGTCCCGCATTTGGT
ACAGCGCAGTAACCGGCAAAATCGCGCCGAAGGATGTCGCTGCCGACTGGGCAATGGAGCGCCTGCCGGC
CCAGTATCAGCCCGTCATACTTGAAGCTAGACAGGCTTATCTTGGACAAGAAGAAGATCGCTTGGCCTCG
CGCGCAGATCAGTTGGAAGAATTTGTCCACTACGTGAAAGGCGAGATCACCAAGGTAGTCGGCAAATAAT
GTCTAGCTAGAAATTCGTTCAAGCCGACGCCGCTTCGCGGCGCGGCTTAACTCAAGCGTTAGATGCACTA
AGCACATAATTGCTCACAGCCAAACTATCAGGTCAAGTCTGCTTTTATTATTTTTAAGCGTGCATAATAA
GCCCTACACAAATTGGGAGATATATCATGCATGACCAAAATCCCTTAACGTGAGTTTTCGTTCCACTGAG
CGTCAGACCCCGTAGAAAAGATCAAAGGATCTTCTTGAGATCCTTTTTTTCTGCGCGTAATCTGCTGCTT
GCAAACAAAAAAACCACCGCTACCAGCGGTGGTTTGTTTGCCGGATCAAGAGCTACCAACTCTTTTTCCG
AAGGTAACTGGCTTCAGCAGAGCGCAGATACCAAATACTGTCCTTCTAGTGTAGCCGTAGTTAGGCCACC
ACTTCAAGAACTCTGTAGCACCGCCTACATACCTCGCTCTGCTAATCCTGTTACCAGTGGCTGCTGCCAG
TGGCGATAAGTCGTGTCTTACCGGGTTGGACTCAAGACGATAGTTACCGGATAAGGCGCAGCGGTCGGGC
TGAACGGGGGGTTCGTGCACACAGCCCAGCTTGGAGCGAACGACCTACACCGAACTGAGATACCTACAGC
GTGAGCTATGAGAAAGCGCCACGCTTCCCGAAGGGAGAAAGGCGGACAGGTATCCGGTAAGCGGCAGGGT
CGGAACAGGAGAGCGCACGAGGGAGCTTCCAGGGGGAAACGCCTGGTATCTTTATAGTCCTGTCGGGTTT
CGCCACCTCTGACTTGAGCGTCGATTTTTGTGATGCTCGTCAGGGGGGCGGAGCCTATGGAAAAACGCCA
GCAACGCGGCCTTTTTACGGTTCCTGGCCTTTTGCTGGCCTTTTGCTCACATGTTCTTTCCTGCGTTATC
CCCTGATTCTGTGGATAACCGTATTACCGCCTTTGAGTGAGCTGATACCGCTCGCCGCAGCCGAACGACC
GAGCGCAGCGAGTCAGTGAGCGAGGAAGCGGAAGAGCGCCTGATGCGGTATTTTCTCCTTACGCATCTGT
GCGGTATTTCACACCGCATATGGTGCACTCTCAGTACAATCTGCTCTGATGCCGCATAGTTAAGCCAGTA
TACACTCCGCTATCGCTACGTGACTGGGTCATGGCTGCGCCCCGACACCCGCCAACACCCGCTGACGCGC
CCTGACGGGCTTGTCTGCTCCCGGCATCCGCTTACAGACAAGCTGTGACCGTCTCCGGGAGCTGCATGTG
TCAGAGGTTTTCACCGTCATCACCGAAACGCGCGAGGCAGGGTGCCTTGATGTGGGCGCCGGCGGTCGAG
TGGCGACGGCGCGGCTTGTCCGCGCCCTGGTAGATTGCCTGGCCGTAGGCCAGCCATTTTTGAGCGGCCA
GCGGCCGCGATAGGCCGACGCGAAGCGGCGGGGCGTAGGGAGCGCAGCGACCGAAGGGTAGGCGCTTTTT
GCAGCTCTTCGGCTGTGCGCTGGCCAGACAGTTATGCACAGGCCAGGCGGGTTTTAAGAGTTTTAATAAG
TTTTAAAGAGTTTTAGGCGGAAAAATCGCCTTTTTTCTCTTTTATATCAGTCACTTACATGTGTGACCGG
TTCCCAATGTACGGCTTTGGGTTCCCAATGTACGGGTTCCGGTTCCCAATGTACGGCTTTGGGTTCCCAA
TGTACGTGCTATCCACAGGAAAGAGACCTTTTCGACCTTTTTCCCCTGCTAGGGCAATTTGCCCTAGCAT
CTGCTCCGTACATTAGGAACCGGCGGATGCTTCGCCCTCGATCAGGTTGCGGTAGCGCATGACTAGGATC
GGGCCAGCCTGCCCCGCCTCCTCCTTCAAATCGTACTCCGGCAGGTCATTTGACCCGATCAGCTTGCGCA
CGGTGAAACAGAACTTCTTGAACTCTCCGGCGCTGCCACTGCGTTCGTAGATCGTCTTGAACAACCATCT
GGCTTCTGCCTTGCCTGCGGCGCGGCGTGCCAGGCGGTAGAGAAAACGGCCGATGCCGGGATCGATCAAA
AAGTAATCGGGGTGAACCGTCAGCACGTCCGGGTTCTTGCCTTCTGTGATCTCGCGGTACATCCAATCAG
CTAGCTCGATCTCGATGTACTCCGGCCGCCCGGTTTCGCTCTTTACGATCTTGTAGCGGCTAATCAAGGC
TTCACCCTCGGATACCGTCACCAGGCGGCCGTTCTTGGCCTTCTTCGTACGCTGCATGGCAACGTGCGTG
GTGTTTAACCGAATGCAGGTTTCTACCAGGTCGTCTTTCTGCTTTCCGCCATCGGCTCGCCGGCAGAACT
TGAGTACGTCCGCAACGTGTGGACGGAACACGCGGCCGGGCTTGTCTCCCTTCCCTTCCCGGTATCGGTT
CATGGATTCGGTTAGATGGGAAACCGCCATCAGTACCAGGTCGTAATCCCACACACTGGCCATGCCGGCC
GGCCCTGCGGAAACCTCTACGTGCCCGTCTGGAAGCTCGTAGCGGATCACCTCGCCAGCTCGTCGGTCAC
GCTTCGACAGACGGAAAACGGCCACGTCCATGATGCTGCGACTATCGCGGGTGCCCACGTCATAGAGCAT
CGGAACGAAAAAATCTGGTTGCTCGTCGCCCTTGGGCGGCTTCCTAATCGACGGCGCACCGGCTGCCGGC
GGTTGCCGGGATTCTTTGCGGATTCGATCAGCGGCCGCTTGCCACGATTCACCGGGGCGTGCTTCTGCCT
CGATGCGTTGCCGCTGGGCGGCCTGCGCGGCCTTCAACTTCTCCACCAGGTCATCACCCAGCGCCGCGCC
GATTTGTACCGGGCCGGATGGTTTGCGACCGCTCACGCCGATTCCTCGGGCTTGGGGGTTCCAGTGCCAT
TGCAGGGCCGGCAGACAACCCAGCCGCTTACGCCTGGCCAACCGCCCGTTCCTCCACACATGGGGCATTC
CACGGCGTCGGTGCCTGGTTGTTCTTGATTTTCCATGCCGCCTCCTTTAGCCGCTAAAATTCATCTACTC
ATTTATTCATTTGCTCATTTACTCTGGTAGCTGCGCGATGTATTCAGATAGCAGCTCGGTAATGGTCTTG
CCTTGGCGTACCGCGTACATCTTCAGCTTGGTGTGATCCTCCGCCGGCAACTGAAAGTTGACCCGCTTCA
TGGCTGGCGTGTCTGCCAGGCTGGCCAACGTTGCAGCCTTGCTGCTGCGTGCGCTCGGACGGCCGGCACT
TAGCGTGTTTGTGCTTTTGCTCATTTTCTCTTTACCTCATTAACTCAAATGAGTTTTGATTTAATTTCAG
CGGCCAGCGCCTGGACCTCGCGGGCAGCGTCGCCCTCGGGTTCTGATTCAAGAACGGTTGTGCCGGCGGC
GGCAGTGCCTGGGTAGCTCACGCGCTGCGTGATACGGGACTCAAGAATGGGCAGCTCGTACCCGGCCAGC
GCCTCGGCAACCTCACCGCCGATGCGCGTGCCTTTGATCGCCCGCGACACGACAAAGGCCGCTTGTAGCC
TTCCATCCGTGACCTCAATGCGCTGCTTAACCAGCTCCACCAGGTCGGCGGTGGCCCATATGTCGTAAGG
GCTTGGCTGCACCGGAATCAGCACGAAGTCGGCTGCCTTGATCGCGGACACAGCCAAGTCCGCCGCCTGG
GGCGCTCCGTCGATCACTACGAAGTCGCGCCGGCCGATGGCCTTCACGTCGCGGTCAATCGTCGGGCGGT
CGATGCCGACAACGGTTAGCGGTTGATCTTCCCGCACGGCCGCCCAATCGCGGGCACTGCCCTGGGGATC
GGAATCGACTAACAGAACATCGGCCCCGGCGAGTTGCAGGGCGCGGGCTAGATGGGTTGCGATGGTCGTC
TTGCCTGACCCGCCTTTCTGGTTAAGTACAGCGATAACCTTCATGCGTTCCCCTTGCGTATTTGTTTATT
TACTCATCGCATCATATACGCAGCGACCGCATGACGCAAGCTGTTTTACTCAAATACACATCACCTTTTT
AGACGGCGGCGCTCGGTTTCTTCAGCGGCCAAGCTGGCCGGCCAGGCCGCCAGCTTGGCATCAGACAAAC
CGGCCAGGATTTCATGCAGCCGCACGGTTGAGACGTGCGCGGGCGGCTCGAACACGTACCCGGCCGCGAT
CATCTCCGCCTCGATCTCTTCGGTAATGAAAAACGGTTCGTCCTGGCCGTCCTGGTGCGGTTTCATGCTT
GTTCCTCTTGGCGTTCATTCTCGGCGGCCGCCAGGGCGTCGGCCTCGGTCAATGCGTCCTCACGGAAGGC
ACCGCGCCGCCTGGCCTCGGTGGGCGTCACTTCCTCGCTGCGCTCAAGTGCGCGGTACAGGGTCGAGCGA
TGCACGCCAAGCAGTGCAGCCGCCTCTTTCACGGTGCGGCCTTCCTGGTCGATCAGCTCGCGGGCGTGCG
CGATCTGTGCCGGGGTGAGGGTAGGGCGGGGGCCAAACTTCACGCCTCGGGCCTTGGCGGCCTCGCGCCC
GCTCCGGGTGCGGTCGATGATTAGGGAACGCTCGAACTCGGCAATGCCGGCGAACACGGTCAACACCATG
CGGCCGGCCGGCGTGGTGGTGTCGGCCCACGGCTCTGCCAGGCTACGCAGGCCCGCGCCGGCCTCCTGGA
TGCGCTCGGCAATGTCCAGTAGGTCGCGGGTGCTGCGGGCCAGGCGGTCTAGCCTGGTCACTGTCACAAC
GTCGCCAGGGCGTAGGTGGTCAAGCATCCTGGCCAGCTCCGGGCGGTCGCGCCTGGTGCCGGTGATCTTC
TCGGAAAACAGCTTGGTGCAGCCGGCCGCGTGCAGTTCGGCCCGTTGGTTGGTCAAGTCCTGGTCGTCGG
TGCTGACGCGGGCATAGCCCAGCAGGCCAGCGGCGGCGCTCTTGTTCATGGCGTAATGTCTCCGGTTCTA
GTCGCAAGTATTCTACTTTATGCGACTAAAACACGCGACAAGAAAACGCCAGGAAAAGGGCAGGGCGGCA
GCCTGTCGCGTAACTTAGGACTTGTGCGACATGTCGTTTTCAGAAGACGGCTGCACTGAACGTCAGAAGC
CGACTGCACTATAGCAGCGGAGGGGTTGGATCAAAGTACTTTGATCCCGAGGGGAACCCTGTGGTTGGCA
TGCACATACAAATGGACGAACGGATAAACCT
