>Addgene plasmid #74813 | pGWB419 | addgene partial sequence | sequence record 153339 | ccdB-Fwd 5'-GCATGATGACCACCGATATG-3'
TGGCTGATCTCAGCCACCGCGAAAATGACATCAAAAACGCCATTAACCTGATGTTCTGGGGAATATAAAT
GTCAGGCTCCCTTATACACAGCCAGTCTGCAGGTCGACCATAGTGACTGGATATGTTGTGTTTTACAGTA
TTATGTAGTCTGTTTTTTATGCAAAATCTAATTTAATATATTGATATTTATATCATTTTACGTTTCTCGT
TCAGCTTTCTTGTACAAAGTGGTTGATAACAGCGGGTTAATTAACGGTGAACAAAAGCTAATCTCCGAGG
AAGACTTGAACGGTGAACAAAAATTAATCTCAGAAGAAGACTTGAACGGACTCGACGGTGAACAAAAGTT
GATTTCTGAAGAAGATTTGAACGGTGAACAAAAGCTAATCTCCGAGGAAGACTTGAACGGTGAACAAAAA
TTAATCTCAGAAGAAGACTTGAACGGACTCGACGGTGAACAAAAGTTGATTTCTGAAGAAGATTTGAACG
GTGAACAAAAGCTAATCTCCGAGGAAGACTTGAACGGTGAACAAAAATTAATCTCAGAAGAAGACTTGAA
CGGACTCGACGGTGAACAAAAGTTGATTTCTGAAGAAGATTTGAACGGTGAACAAAAGCTAATCTCCGAG
GAAGACTTGAACGGTGCTTAGAGCTCGAATTTCCCCGATCGTTCA
